Addgene plasmid #251685: lentiCRISPR v2-sgETS1-1
Purpose: gRNA to knock out ETS1 in mammalian cells
Depositing lab: Boyi Gan. Depositing organization: University of Texas MD Anderson Cancer Center. Publication: Radiotherapy promotes cuproptosis and synergizes with cuproptosis inducers to overcome tumor radioresistance. Lei G, Sun M, Cheng J, Ye R, Lu Z, Horbath A, Huo D, Wu S, Alapati A, Aggarwal S, Xu Z, Mao C, Yan Y, Yao J, Li Q, Chen X, Lee H, Zhuang L, Jiang D, Pataer A, Roth JA, Navin N, Koong AC, You MJ, Lin SH, Gan B. Cancer Cell. 2025 Jun 9;43(6):1076-1092.e5. doi: 10.1016/j.ccell.2025.03.031. Epub 2025 Apr 10. PubMed 40215978.
Backbone
  Vector backbone: lentiCRISPR v2
  Backbone manufacturer: Feng Zhang (Addgene #52961)
  Backbone size w/o insert (bp): 12000
  Vector type: Lentiviral, CRISPR
  Selectable markers: Puromycin
Growth in bacteria
  Bacterial resistance: Ampicillin, 100 μg/mL
  Growth temperature: 37°C
  Growth strain: NEB Stable
  Copy number: High Copy
Gene/Insert
  Gene/Insert name: ETS1 ETS proto-oncogene 1, transcription factor
  gRNA/shRNA sequence: GAGAAAGCAGTCTTTACCCA
  Species: H. sapiens (human)
  Entrez Gene: ETS1 (a.k.a. ETS-1, EWSR2, c-ets-1, p54)
  Cloning method: Restriction Enzyme; 5′ cloning site unknown (unknown if destroyed)
Terms and licenses: Academic/Nonprofit Terms; Industry Terms: Not Available to Industry
How to cite: lentiCRISPR v2-sgETS1-1 was a gift from Boyi Gan (Addgene plasmid # 251685 ; http://n2t.net/addgene:251685 ; RRID:Addgene_251685)
