[The description below was written by a language model from this plasmid's Addgene catalogue record and pLannotate feature annotations shown in this document.]
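Description:
lentiCRISPR v2-sgETS1-1 is an all-in-one lentiviral CRISPR plasmid built on the lentiCRISPR v2 backbone, carrying a single guide RNA directed against human ETS1 (ETS proto-oncogene 1, a transcription factor) to knock the gene out in mammalian cells. The sequenced plasmid is about 13 kb. It is maintained in E. coli through a high-copy ColE1/pUC-type origin with ampicillin resistance (AmpR), and also contains an f1 origin. Outside the viral unit, the backbone carries an SV40 promoter/EM7-driven BleoR cassette with an SV40 poly(A) signal.

The transfer cassette is a third-generation, self-inactivating HIV-1 design. A CMV enhancer/promoter fused to a truncated 5' LTR drives genomic RNA production in packaging cells, followed by the Ψ packaging signal with a gag fragment, the RRE for Rev-dependent nuclear export, and the cPPT/CTS. The cassette ends in a ΔU3 3' LTR, with a bGH poly(A) signal downstream. Within this unit, a human U6 RNA polymerase III promoter expresses the ETS1-targeting spacer joined to the S. pyogenes gRNA scaffold. An EF-1α core promoter then drives S. pyogenes Cas9 followed by puromycin N-acetyltransferase. The gap between the two coding sequences is not annotated, so the linking element is not stated in the feature table. A WPRE downstream enhances transcript expression.

A single transduction thus delivers nuclease, guide and drug marker together, so puromycin selection can enrich for cells in which Cas9 cuts ETS1. The "-1" suffix suggests it is one of several ETS1 guides. The associated publication concerns cuproptosis and tumour radioresistance. The cloning sites used for the guide are not recorded.
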