Features (pLannotate 1.2.2; 33 found; start..end, strand, type, name):
      1..589     +  rep_origin     ori: high-copy-number ColE1/pMB1/pBR322/pUC origin of replication
    772..864     +  CDS            lacI (fragment): lac repressor; lacI; The lac repressor binds to the lac operator to inhibit transcription in E. coli. This inhibition can be relieved by adding lactose or isopropyl-β-D-thiogalactopyranoside (IPTG).
    877..898     +  protein_bind   CAP binding site: CAP binding activates transcription in the presence of cAMP. E. coli catabolite activator protein
    913..943     +  promoter       lac promoter: promoter for the E. coli lac operon
    947..969     +  protein_bind   lac operator (fragment): The lac repressor binds to the lac operator to inhibit transcription in E. coli. This inhibition can be relieved by adding lactose or isopropyl-β-D-thiogalactopyranoside (IPTG). lac repressor encoded by lacI
   1040..1161    -  polyA_signal   SV40 poly(A) signal: SV40 polyadenylation signal
   1156..1281    -  CDS            ble (fragment): BLE_KLEPN - Experimental evidence at protein level: Swiss-Prot protein existence level 1. Binding protein with a strong affinity to the bleomycin family of antibiotics. Binds to CL990; an antimitotic-antibiotic compound. From Klebsiella pneumoniae.
   1291..1665    -  CDS            BleoR: antibiotic-binding protein; Sh ble from Streptoalloteichus hindustanus; confers resistance to bleomycin, phleomycin, and Zeocin™
   1684..1731    -  promoter       EM7 promoter: synthetic bacterial promoter&nbsp
   1779..2108    -  promoter       SV40 promoter: SV40 enhancer and early promoter
   2122..2550    -  rep_origin     f1 ori (sequence partly withheld): f1 bacteriophage origin of replication; arrow indicates direction of (+) strand synthesis
   2571..2592    -  promoter       SV40 promoter (fragment): SV40 enhancer and early promoter
   2596..2820    -  polyA_signal   bGH poly(A) signal: bovine growth hormone polyadenylation signal
   2852..3085    -  LTR            3' LTR (ΔU3): self-inactivating 3' long terminal repeat (LTR) from HIV-1
   3087..3106    -  misc_feature   cPPT/CTS (fragment): central polypurine tract and central termination sequence of HIV-1
   3157..3745    -  misc_feature   WPRE: woodchuck hepatitis virus posttranscriptional regulatory element
   3761..4358    -  CDS            PuroR (fragment): puromycin N-acetyltransferase; pac from Streptomyces; confers resistance to puromycin
   4496..8599    -  CDS            Cas9: Cas9 (Csn1) endonuclease from the Streptococcus pyogenes Type II CRISPR/Cas system generates RNA-guided double strand breaks in DNA
   8624..8835    -  promoter       EF-1α core promoter: core promoter for human elongation factor EF-1α
   8861..8879    -  CDS            small t antigen (fragment): SV40 (simian virus 40) small t antigen
   8897..8972    -  misc_RNA       gRNA scaffold: guide RNA scaffold for the Streptococcus pyogenes CRISPR/Cas9 system
   9002..9242    -  promoter       U6 promoter: RNA polymerase III promoter for human U6 snRNA
   9293..9410    -  misc_feature   cPPT/CTS: central polypurine tract and central termination sequence of HIV-1
   9460..9560    -  CDS            Rev (fragment): human immunodeficiency virus 1 (HIV-1) Rev protein; rev; enhances nuclear export of unspliced and incompletely spliced viral mRNAs
   9937..10170   -  misc_feature   RRE: The Rev response element (RRE) of HIV-1 allows for Rev-dependent mRNA export from the nucleus to the cytoplasm.
  10316..10679   -  CDS            HIV-1 gag (fragment): gag protein from human immunodeficiency virus 1; gag
  10663..10788   -  misc_feature   HIV-1 Ψ: packaging signal of human immunodeficiency virus type 1
  10835..11015   -  LTR            5' LTR (truncated): truncated 5' long terminal repeat (LTR) from HIV-1
  11033..11232   -  promoter       CMV promoter: human cytomegalovirus (CMV) immediate early promoter
  11233..11612   -  enhancer       CMV enhancer: human cytomegalovirus immediate early enhancer
  11767..11819   +  misc_feature   bom (fragment): basis of mobility region from pBR322
  11878..11982   +  promoter       AmpR promoter: bla
  11983..12843   +  CDS            AmpR: β-lactamase; bla; confers resistance to ampicillin, carbenicillin, and related antibiotics
>Addgene plasmid #251685 | lentiCRISPR v2-sgETS1-1 | addgene full sequence | sequence record 498912 | Addgene NGS Result
TTGAGATCCTTTTTTTCTGCGCGTAATCTGCTGCTTGCAAACAAAAAAACCACCGCTACCAGCGGTGGTT
TGTTTGCCGGATCAAGAGCTACCAACTCTTTTTCCGAAGGTAACTGGCTTCAGCAGAGCGCAGATACCAA
ATACTGTTCTTCTAGTGTAGCCGTAGTTAGGCCACCACTTCAAGAACTCTGTAGCACCGCCTACATACCT
CGCTCTGCTAATCCTGTTACCAGTGGCTGCTGCCAGTGGCGATAAGTCGTGTCTTACCGGGTTGGACTCA
AGACGATAGTTACCGGATAAGGCGCAGCGGTCGGGCTGAACGGGGGGTTCGTGCACACAGCCCAGCTTGG
AGCGAACGACCTACACCGAACTGAGATACCTACAGCGTGAGCTATGAGAAAGCGCCACGCTTCCCGAAGG
GAGAAAGGCGGACAGGTATCCGGTAAGCGGCAGGGTCGGAACAGGAGAGCGCACGAGGGAGCTTCCAGGG
GGAAACGCCTGGTATCTTTATAGTCCTGTCGGGTTTCGCCACCTCTGACTTGAGCGTCGATTTTTGTGAT
GCTCGTCAGGGGGGCGGAGCCTATGGAAAAACGCCAGCAACGCGGCCTTTTTACGGTTCCTGGCCTTTTG
CTGGCCTTTTGCTCACATGTTCTTTCCTGCGTTATCCCCTGATTCTGTGGATAACCGTATTACCGCCTTT
GAGTGAGCTGATACCGCTCGCCGCAGCCGAACGACCGAGCGCAGCGAGTCAGTGAGCGAGGAAGCGGAAG
AGCGCCCAATACGCAAACCGCCTCTCCCCGCGCGTTGGCCGATTCATTAATGCAGCTGGCACGACAGGTT
TCCCGACTGGAAAGCGGGCAGTGAGCGCAACGCAATTAATGTGAGTTAGCTCACTCATTAGGCACCCCAG
GCTTTACACTTTATGCTTCCGGCTCGTATGTTGTGTGGAATTGTGAGCGGATAACAATTTCACACAGGAA
ACAGCTATGACCATGATTACGCCAAGCTCTAGCTAGAGGTCGACGGTATACAGACATGATAAGATACATT
GATGAGTTTGGACAAACCACAACTAGAATGCAGTGAAAAAAATGCTTTATTTGTGAAATTTGTGATGCTA
TTGCTTTATTTGTAACCATTATAAGCTGCAATAAACAAGTTGGGGTGGGCGAAGAACTCCAGCATGAGAT
CCCCGCGCTGGAGGATCATCCAGCCGGCGTCCCGGAAAACGATTCCGAAGCCCAACCTTTCATAGAAGGC
GGCGGTGGAATCGAAATCTCGTAGCACGTGTCAGTCCTGCTCCTCGGCCACGAAGTGCACGCAGTTGCCG
GCCGGGTCGCGCAGGGCGAACTCCCGCCCCCACGGCTGCTCGCCGATCTCGGTCATGGCCGGCCCGGAGG
CGTCCCGGAAGTTCGTGGACACGACCTCCGACCACTCGGCGTACAGCTCGTCCAGGCCGCGCACCCACAC
CCAGGCCAGGGTGTTGTCCGGCACCACCTGGTCCTGGACCGCGCTGATGAACAGGGTCACGTCGTCCCGG
ACCACACCGGCGAAGTCGTCCTCCACGAAGTCCCGGGAGAACCCGAGCCGGTCGGTCCAGAACTCGACCG
CTCCGGCGACGTCGCGCGCGGTGAGCACCGGAACGGCACTGGTCAACTTGGCCATGGTTTAGTTCCTCAC
CTTGTCGTATTATACTATGCCGATATACTATGCCGATGATTAATTGTCAACACGTGCTGATCAGATCCGA
AAATGGATATACAAGCTCCCGGGAGCTTTTTGCAAAAGCCTAGGCCTCCAAAAAAGCCTCCTCACTACTT
CTGGAATAGCTCAGAGGCAGAGGCGGCCTCGGCCTCTGCATAAATAAAAAAAATTAGTCAGCCATGGGGC
GGAGAATGGGCGGAACTGGGCGGAGTTAGGGGCGGGATGGGCGGAGTTAGGGGCGGGACTATGGTTGCTG
ACTAATTGAGATGCATGCTTTGCATACTTCTGCCTGCTGGGGAGCCTGGGGACTTTCCACACCTGGTTGC
TGACTAATTGAGATGCATGCTTTGCATACTTCTGCCTGCTGGGGAGCCTGGGGACTTTCCACACCCTAAC
TGACACACATTCCACAGAATTAATTCGCGTTAAATTTTTGTTAAATCAGCTCATTTTTTAACCAATAGGC
CGAAATCGGCAAAATCCCTTATAAATCAAAAGAATAGACCGAGATAGGGT
[37 nt withheld, positions 2221-2257]
AAAGAACGTGGACTCCAACGTCAAAGG
[49 nt withheld, positions 2285-2333]
T
[91 nt withheld, positions 2335-2425]
G
[124 nt withheld, positions 2427-2550]
GGGGATACCCCCTAGAGCCCCAGCTGGTTCTTTCCGCCTCAGAAGCCATAGAGCCCACCGCATCCCCAGC
ATGCCTGCTATTGTCTTCCCAATCCTCCCCCTTGCTGTCCTGCCCCACCCCACCCCCCAGAATAGAATGA
CACCTACTCAGACAATGCGATGCAATTTCCTCATTTTATTAGGAAAGGACAGTGGGAGTGGCACCTTCCA
GGGTCAAGGAAGGCACGGGGGAGGGGCAAACAACAGATGGCTGGCAACTAGAAGGCACAGTCGAGGCTGA
TCAGCGGGTTTAAACGGGCCCTGCTAGAGATTTTCCACACTGACTAAAAGGGTCTGAGGGATCTCTAGTT
ACCAGAGTCACACAACAGACGGGCACACACTACTTGAAGCACTCAAGGCAAGCTTTATTGAGGCTTAAGC
AGTGGGTTCCCTAGTTAGCCAGAGAGCTCCCAGGCTCAGATCTGGTCTAACCAGAGAGACCCAGTACAAG
CAAAAAGCAGATCTTGTCTTCGTTGGGAGTGAATTAGCCCTTCCAGTCCCCCCTTTTCTTTTAAAAAGTG
GCTAAGATCTACAGCTGCCTTGTAAGTCATTGGTCTTAAAGTCGACGCGGGGAGGCGGCCCAAAGGGAGA
TCCGACTCGTCTGAGGGCGAAGGCGAAGACGCGGAAGAGGCCGCAGAGCCGGCAGCAGGCCGCGGGAAGG
AAGGTCCGCTGGATTGAGGGCCGAAGGGACGTAGCAGAAGGACGTCCCGCGCAGAATCCAGGTGGCAACA
CAGGCGAGCAGCCAAGGAAAGGACGATGATTTCCCCGACAACACCACGGAATTGTCAGTGCCCAACAGCC
GAGCCCCTGTCCAGCAGCGGGCAAGGCAGGCGGCGATGAGTTCCGCCGTGGCAATAGGGAGGGGGAAAGC
GAAAGTCCCGGAAAGGAGCTGACAGGTGGTGGCAATGCCCCAACCAGTGGGGGTTGCGTCAGCAAACACA
GTGCACACCACGCCACGTTGCCTGACAACGGGCCACAACTCCTCATAAAGAGACAGCAACCAGGATTTAT
ACAAGGAGGAGAAAATGAAAGCCATACGGGAAGCAATAGCATGATACAAAGGCATTAAAGCAGCGTATCC
ACATAGCGTAAAAGGAGCAACATAGTTAAGAATACCAGTCAATCTTTCACAAATTTTGTAATCCAGAGGT
TGATTGTCGACTTAACGCGTTCAGGCACCGGGCTTGCGGGTCATGCACCAGGTGCGCGGTCCTTCGGGCA
CCTCGACGTCGGCGGTGACGGTGAAGCCGAGCCGCTCGTAGAAGGGGAGGTTGCGGGGCGCGGAGGTCTC
CAGGAAGGCGGGCACCCCGGCGCGCTCGGCCGCCTCCACTCCGGGGAGCACGACGGCGCTGCCCAGACCC
TTGCCCTGGTGGTCGGGCGAGACTCCGACGGTGGCCAGGAACCACGCGGGCTCCTTGGGCCGGTGCGGCG
CCAGGAGGCCTTCCATCTGTTGCTGCGCGGCCAGCCGGGAACCGCTCAACTCGGCCATGCGCGGGCCGAT
CTCGGCGAACACCGCCCCCGCTTCGACGCTCTCCGGCGTGGTCCAGACCGCCACCGCGGCGCCGTCGTCC
GCGACCCACACCTTGCCGATGTCGAGCCCGACGCGCGTGAGGAAGAGTTCTTGCAGCTCGGTGACCCGCT
CGATGTGGCGGTCCGGATCGACGGTGTGGCGCGTGGCGGGGTAGTCGGCGAACGCGGCGGCGAGGGTGCG
TACGGCCCTGGGGACGTCGTCGCGGGTGGCGAGGCGCACCGTGGGCTTGTACTCGGTCGGTCCAGGATTC
TCTTCGACATCTCCGGCTTGTTTCAGCAGAGAGAAGTTTGTTGCGCCGGATCCCTTATCGTCATCGTCTT
TGTAATCTTTCTTCTTCTTAGCCTGTCCAGCCTTCTTTGTGGCGGCAGGTCGCTTGTCGCCTCCCAGCTG
AGACAGGTCGATCCGTGTCTCGTACAGGCCGGTGATGCTCTGGTGGATCAGGGTGGCGTCCAGCACCTCT
TTGGTGCTGGTGTACCTCTTCCGGTCGATGGTGGTGTCAAAGTACTTGAAGGCGGCAGGGGCTCCCAGAT
TGGTCAGGGTAAACAGGTGGATGATATTCTCGGCCTGCTCTCTGATGGGCTTATCCCGGTGCTTGTTGTA
GGCGGACAGCACTTTGTCCAGATTAGCGTCGGCCAGGATCACTCTCTTGGAGAACTCGCTGATCTGCTCG
ATGATCTCGTCCAGGTAGTGCTTGTGCTGTTCCACAAACAGCTGTTTCTGCTCATTATCCTCGGGGGAGC
CCTTCAGCTTCTCATAGTGGCTGGCCAGGTACAGGAAGTTCACATATTTGGAGGGCAGGGCCAGTTCGTT
TCCCTTCTGCAGTTCGCCGGCAGAGGCCAGCATTCTCTTCCGGCCGTTTTCCAGCTCGAACAGGGAGTAC
TTAGGCAGCTTGATGATCAGGTCCTTTTTCACTTCTTTGTAGCCCTTGGCTTCCAGAAAGTCGATGGGAT
TCTTCTCGAAGCTGCTTCTTTCCATGATGGTGATCCCCAGCAGCTCTTTCACACTCTTCAGTTTCTTGGA
CTTGCCCTTTTCCACTTTGGCCACCACCAGCACAGAATAGGCCACGGTGGGGCTGTCGAAGCCGCCGTAC
TTCTTAGGGTCCCAGTCCTTCTTTCTGGCGATCAGCTTATCGCTGTTCCTCTTGGGCAGGATAGACTCTT
TGCTGAAGCCGCCTGTCTGCACCTCGGTCTTTTTCACGATATTCACTTGGGGCATGCTCAGCACTTTCCG
CACGGTGGCAAAATCCCGGCCCTTATCCCACACGATCTCCCCGGTTTCGCCGTTTGTCTCGATCAGAGGC
CGCTTCCGGATCTCGCCGTTGGCCAGGGTAATCTCGGTCTTGAAAAAGTTCATGATGTTGCTGTAGAAGA
AGTACTTGGCGGTAGCCTTGCCGATTTCCTGCTCGCTCTTGGCGATCATCTTCCGCACGTCGTACACCTT
GTAGTCGCCGTACACGAACTCGCTTTCCAGCTTAGGGTACTTTTTGATCAGGGCGGTTCCCACGACGGCG
TTCAGGTAGGCGTCGTGGGCGTGGTGGTAGTTGTTGATCTCGCGCACTTTGTAAAACTGGAAATCCTTCC
GGAAATCGGACACCAGCTTGGACTTCAGGGTGATCACTTTCACTTCCCGGATCAGCTTGTCATTCTCGTC
GTACTTAGTGTTCATCCGGGAGTCCAGGATCTGTGCCACGTGCTTTGTGATCTGCCGGGTTTCCACCAGC
TGTCTCTTGATGAAGCCGGCCTTATCCAGTTCGCTCAGGCCGCCTCTCTCGGCCTTGGTCAGATTGTCGA
ACTTTCTCTGGGTAATCAGCTTGGCGTTCAGCAGCTGCCGCCAGTAGTTCTTCATCTTCTTCACGACCTC
TTCGGAGGGCACGTTGTCGCTCTTGCCCCGGTTCTTGTCGCTTCTGGTCAGCACCTTGTTGTCGATGGAG
TCGTCCTTCAGAAAGCTCTGAGGCACGATATGGTCCACATCGTAGTCGGACAGCCGGTTGATGTCCAGTT
CCTGGTCCACGTACATATCCCGCCCATTCTGCAGGTAGTACAGGTACAGCTTCTCGTTCTGCAGCTGGGT
GTTTTCCACGGGGTGTTCTTTCAGGATCTGGCTGCCCAGCTCTTTGATGCCCTCTTCGATCCGCTTCATT
CTCTCGCGGCTGTTCTTCTGTCCCTTCTGGGTGGTCTGGTTCTCTCTGGCCATTTCGATCACGATGTTCT
CGGGCTTGTGCCGGCCCATCACTTTCACGAGCTCGTCCACCACCTTCACTGTCTGCAGGATGCCCTTCTT
AATGGCGGGGCTGCCGGCCAGATTGGCAATGTGCTCGTGCAGGCTATCGCCCTGGCCGGACACCTGGGCT
TTCTGGATGTCCTCTTTAAAGGTCAGGCTGTCGTCGTGGATCAGCTGCATGAAGTTTCTGTTGGCGAAGC
CGTCGGACTTCAGGAAATCCAGGATTGTCTTGCCGGACTGCTTGTCCCGGATGCCGTTGATCAGCTTCCG
GCTCAGCCTGCCCCAGCCGGTGTATCTCCGCCGCTTCAGCTGCTTCATCACTTTGTCGTCGAACAGGTGG
GCATAGGTTTTCAGCCGTTCCTCGATCATCTCTCTGTCCTCAAACAGTGTCAGGGTCAGCACGATATCTT
CCAGAATGTCCTCGTTTTCCTCATTGTCCAGGAAGTCCTTGTCCTTGATAATTTTCAGCAGATCGTGGTA
TGTGCCCAGGGAGGCGTTGAACCGATCTTCCACGCCGGAGATTTCCACGGAGTCGAAGCACTCGATTTTC
TTGAAGTAGTCCTCTTTCAGCTGCTTCACGGTCACTTTCCGGTTGGTCTTGAACAGCAGGTCCACGATGG
CCTTTTTCTGCTCGCCGCTCAGGAAGGCGGGCTTTCTCATTCCCTCGGTCACGTATTTCACTTTGGTCAG
CTCGTTATACACGGTGAAGTACTCGTACAGCAGGCTGTGCTTGGGCAGCACCTTCTCGTTGGGCAGGTTC
TTATCGAAGTTGGTCATCCGCTCGATGAAGCTCTGGGCGGAAGCGCCCTTGTCCACCACTTCCTCGAAGT
TCCAGGGGGTGATGGTTTCCTCGCTCTTTCTGGTCATCCAGGCGAATCTGCTGTTTCCCCTGGCCAGAGG
GCCCACGTAGTAGGGGATGCGGAAGGTCAGGATCTTCTCGATCTTTTCCCGGTTGTCCTTCAGGAATGGG
TAAAAATCTTCCTGCCGCCGCAGAATGGCGTGCAGCTCTCCCAGGTGGATCTGGTGGGGGATGCTGCCGT
TGTCGAAGGTCCGCTGCTTCCGCAGCAGGTCCTCTCTGTTCAGCTTCACGAGCAGTTCCTCGGTGCCGTC
CATCTTTTCCAGGATGGGCTTGATGAACTTGTAGAACTCTTCCTGGCTGGCTCCGCCGTCAATGTAGCCG
GCGTAGCCGTTCTTGCTCTGGTCGAAGAAAATCTCTTTGTACTTCTCAGGCAGCTGCTGCCGCACGAGAG
CTTTCAGCAGGGTCAGGTCCTGGTGGTGCTCGTCGTATCTCTTGATCATAGAGGCGCTCAGGGGGGCCTT
GGTGATCTCGGTGTTCACTCTCAGGATGTCGCTCAGCAGGATGGCGTCGGACAGGTTCTTGGCGGCCAGA
AACAGGTCGGCGTACTGGTCGCCGATCTGGGCCAGCAGGTTGTCCAGGTCGTCGTCGTAGGTGTCCTTGC
TCAGCTGCAGTTTGGCATCCTCGGCCAGGTCGAAGTTGCTCTTGAAGTTGGGGGTCAGGCCCAGGCTCAG
GGCAATCAGGTTTCCGAACAGGCCATTCTTCTTCTCGCCGGGCAGCTGGGCGATCAGATTTTCCAGCCGT
CTGCTCTTGCTCAGTCTGGCAGACAGGATGGCCTTGGCGTCCACGCCGCTGGCGTTGATGGGGTTTTCCT
CGAACAGCTGGTTGTAGGTCTGCACCAGCTGGATGAACAGCTTGTCCACGTCGCTGTTGTCGGGGTTCAG
GTCGCCCTCGATCAGGAAGTGGCCCCGGAACTTGATCATGTGGGCCAGGGCCAGATAGATCAGCCGCAGG
TCGGCCTTGTCGGTGCTGTCCACCAGTTTCTTTCTCAGGTGGTAGATGGTGGGGTACTTCTCGTGGTAGG
CCACCTCGTCCACGATGTTGCCGAAGATGGGGTGCCGCTCGTGCTTCTTATCCTCTTCCACCAGGAAGGA
CTCTTCCAGTCTGTGGAAGAAGCTGTCGTCCACCTTGGCCATCTCGTTGCTGAAGATCTCTTGCAGATAG
CAGATCCGGTTCTTCCGTCTGGTGTATCTTCTTCTGGCGGTTCTCTTCAGCCGGGTGGCCTCGGCTGTTT
CGCCGCTGTCGAACAGCAGGGCTCCGATCAGGTTCTTCTTGATGCTGTGCCGGTCGGTGTTGCCCAGCAC
CTTGAATTTCTTGCTGGGCACCTTGTACTCGTCGGTGATCACGGCCCAGCCCACAGAGTTGGTGCCGATG
TCCAGGCCGATGCTGTACTTCTTGTCCATGGTGGCAGCGCTCTAGAACCGGTCCTGTGTTCTGGCGGCAA
ACCCGTTGCGAAAAAGAACGTTCACGGCGACTACTGCACTTATATACGGTTCTCCCCCACCCTCGGGAAA
AAGGCGGAGCCAGTACACGACATCACTTTCCCAGTTTACCCCGCGCCACCTTCTCTAGGCACCGGATCAA
TTGCCGACCCCTCCCCCCAACTTCTCGGGGACTGTGGGCGATGTGCGCTCTGCCCACTGACGGGCACCGG
AGCCAATTCCCACTCCTTTCAAGACCTAGCTAGCGAATTCAAAAAAGCACCGACTCGGTGCCACTTTTTC
AAGTTGATAACGGACTAGCCTTATTTTAACTTGCTATTTCTAGCTCTAAAACTGGGTAAAGACTGCTTTC
TCCGGTGTTTCGTCCTTTCCACAAGATATATAAAGCCAAGAAATCGAAATACTTTCAAGTTACGGTAAGC
ATATGATAGTCCATTTTAAAACATAATTTTAAAACTGCAAACTACCCAAGAAATTATTACTTTCTACGTC
ACGTATTTTGTACTAATATCTTTGTGTTTACAGTCAAATTAATTCTAATTATCTCTCTAACAGCCTTGTA
TCGTATATGCAAATATGAAGGAATCATGGGAAATAGGCCCTCGGTACCTTAATTAACCAAACTGGATCTC
TGCTGTCCCTGTAATAAACCCGAAAATTTTGAATTTTTGTAATTTGTTTTTGTAATTCTTTAGTTTGTAT
GTCTGTTGCTATTATGTCTACTATTCTTTCCCCTGCACTGTACCCCCCAATCCCCCCTTTTCTTTTAAAA
TTGTGGATGAATACTGCCATTTGTCTGCAGAATTGGCGCACGCAGTGCCGATCCGTTCACTAATCGAATG
GATCTGTCTCTGTCTCTCTCTCCACCTTCTTCTTCTATTCCTTCGGGCCTGTCGGGTCCCCTCGGGGTTG
GGAGGTGGGTCTGAAACGATAATGGTGAATATCCCTGCCTAACTCTATTCACTATAGAAAGTACAGCAAA
AACTATTCTTAAACCTACCAAGCCTCCTACTATCATTATGAATAATTTTATATACCACAGCCAATTTGTT
ATGTTAAACCAATTCCACAAACTTGCCCATTTATCTAATTCCAATAATTCTTGTTCATTCTTTTCTTGCT
GGTTTTGCGATTCTTCAATTAAGGAGTGTATTAAGCTTGTGTAATTGTTAATTTCTCTGTCCCACTCCAT
CCAGGTCGTGTGATTCCAAATCTGTTCCAGAGATTTATTACTCCAACTAGCATTCCAAGGCACAGCAGTG
GTGCAAATGAGTTTTCCAGAGCAACCCCAAATCCCCAGGAGCTGTTGATCCTTTAGGTATCTTTCCACAG
CCAGGATTCTTGCCTGGAGCTGCTTGATGCCCCAGACTGTGAGTTGCAACAGATGCTGTTGCGCCTCAAT
AGCCCTCAGCAAATTGTTCTGCTGCTGCACTATACCAGACAATAATTGTCTGGCCTGTACCGTCAGCGTC
ATTGACGCTGCGCCCATAGTGCTTCCTGCTGCTCCCAAGAACCCAAGGAACAAAGCTCCTATTCCCACTG
CTCTTTTTTCTCTCTGCACCACTCTTCTCTTTGCCTTGGTGGGTGCTACTCCTAATGGTTCAATTTTTAC
TACTTTATATTTATATAATTCACTTCTCCAATTGTCCCTCATATCTCCTCCTCCAGGTCTGAAGATCAGC
GGCCGCTTGCTGTGCGGTGGTCTTACTTTTGTTTTGCTCTTCCTCTATCTTGTCTAAAGCTTCCTTGGTG
TCTTTTATCTCTATCCTTTGATGCACACAATAGAGGGTTGCTACTGTATTATATAATGATCTAAGTTCTT
CTGATCCTGTCTGAAGGGATGGTTGTAGCTGTCCCAGTATTTGTCTACAGCCTTCTGATGTTTCTAACAG
GCCAGGATTAACTGCGAATCGTTCTAGCTCCCTGCTTGCCCATACTATATGTTTTAATTTATATTTTTTC
TTTCCCCCTGGCCTTAACCGAATTTTTTCCCATCGCGATCTAATTCTCCCCCGCTTAATACTGACGCTCT
CGCACCCATCTCTCTCCTTCTAGCCTCCGCTAGTCAAAATTTTTGGCGTACTCACCAGTCGCCGCCCCTC
GCCTCTTGCCGTGCGCGCTTCAGCAAGCCGAGTCCTGCGTCGAGAGAGCTCCTCTGGTTTCCCTTTCGCT
TTCAAGTCCCTGTTCGGGCGCCACTGCTAGAGATTTTCCACACTGACTAAAAGGGTCTGAGGGATCTCTA
GTTACCAGAGTCACACAACAGACGGGCACACACTACTTGAAGCACTCAAGGCAAGCTTTATTGAGGCTTA
AGCAGTGGGTTCCCTAGTTAGCCAGAGAGCTCCCAGGCTCAGATCTGGTCTAACCAGAGAGACCCAGTAC
AGGCAAAACGCGCTGCTTATATAGACCTCCCACCGTACACGCCTACCGCCCATTTGCGTCAATGGGGCGG
AGTTGTTACGACATTTTGGAAAGTCCCGTTGATTTTGGTGCCAAAACAAACTCCCATTGACGTCAATGGG
GTGGAGACTTGGAAATCCCCGTGAGTCAAACCGCTATCCACGCCCATTGATGTACTGCCAAAACCGCATC
ACCATGGTAATAGCGATGACTAATACGTAGATGTACTGCCAAGTAGGAAAGTCCCATAAGGTCATGTACT
GGGCATAATGCCAGGCGGGCCATTTACCGTCATTGACGTCAATAGGGGGCGTACTTGGCATATGATACAC
TTGATGTACTGCCAAGTGGGCAGTTTACCGTAAATACTCCACCCATTGACGTCAATGGAAAGTCCCTATT
GGCGTTACTATGGGAACATACGTCATTATTGACGTCAATGGGCGGGGGTCGTTGGGCGGTCAGCCAGGCG
GGCCATTTACCGTAAGTTATGTAACGCGGAACTCCATATATGGGCTATGAACTAATGACCCCGTAATTGA
TTACTATTAATAACTAGTCAATAATCAATGTCAACGCGTATATCTGGCCCGTACATCGCGAAGCAGCGCA
AAACGCCTAACCCTAAGCAGATTCTTCATGCAATTGTCGGTCAAGCCTTGCCTTGTTGTAGCTTAAATTT
TGCTCGCGCACTACTCAGCGACCTCCAACACACAAGCAGGGAGCAGATACTGGCTTAACTATGCGGCATC
AGAGCAGATTGTACTGAGAGTGCACCATAGGGGATCGGGAGATCTCCCGATCCGTCGACGTCAGGTGGCA
CTTTTCGGGGAAATGTGCGCGGAACCCCTATTTGTTTATTTTTCTAAATACATTCAAATATGTATCCGCT
CATGAGACAATAACCCTGATAAATGCTTCAATAATATTGAAAAAGGAAGAGTATGAGTATTCAACATTTC
CGTGTCGCCCTTATTCCCTTTTTTGCGGCATTTTGCCTTCCTGTTTTTGCTCACCCAGAAACGCTGGTGA
AAGTAAAAGATGCTGAAGATCAGTTGGGTGCACGAGTGGGTTACATCGAACTGGATCTCAACAGCGGTAA
GATCCTTGAGAGTTTTCGCCCCGAAGAACGTTTTCCAATGATGAGCACTTTTAAAGTTCTGCTATGTGGC
GCGGTATTATCCCGTATTGACGCCGGGCAAGAGCAACTCGGTCGCCGCATACACTATTCTCAGAATGACT
TGGTTGAGTACTCACCAGTCACAGAAAAGCATCTTACGGATGGCATGACAGTAAGAGAATTATGCAGTGC
TGCCATAACCATGAGTGATAACACTGCGGCCAACTTACTTCTGACAACGATCGGAGGACCGAAGGAGCTA
ACCGCTTTTTTGCACAACATGGGGGATCATGTAACTCGCCTTGATCGTTGGGAACCGGAGCTGAATGAAG
CCATACCAAACGACGAGCGTGACACCACGATGCCTGTAGCAATGGCAACAACGTTGCGCAAACTATTAAC
TGGCGAACTACTTACTCTAGCTTCCCGGCAACAATTAATAGACTGGATGGAGGCGGATAAAGTTGCAGGA
CCACTTCTGCGCTCGGCCCTTCCGGCTGGCTGGTTTATTGCTGATAAATCTGGAGCCGGTGAGCGTGGGT
CTCGCGGTATCATTGCAGCACTGGGGCCAGATGGTAAGCCCTCCCGTATCGTAGTTATCTACACGACGGG
GAGTCAGGCAACTATGGATGAACGAAATAGACAGATCGCTGAGATAGGTGCCTCACTGATTAAGCATTGG
TAACTGTCAGACCAAGTTTACTCATATATACTTTAGATTGATTTAAAACTTCATTTTTAATTTAAAAGGA
TCTAGGTGAAGATCCTTTTTGATAATCTCATGACCAAAATCCCTTAACGTGAGTTTTCGTTCCACTGAGC
GTCAGACCCCGTAGAAAAGATCAAAGGATCTTC
